Addgene plasmid #101569: pDONR221-ZNF579_isoform2
Purpose: Donor Vector containing ZNF579 transcription factor, part of the Human TFome Collection
Depositing lab: George Church. Depositing organization: Harvard Medical School. Publication: A comprehensive library of human transcription factors for cell fate engineering. Ng AHM, Khoshakhlagh P, Rojo Arias JE, Pasquini G, Wang K, Swiersy A, Shipman SL, Appleton E, Kiaee K, Kohman RE, Vernet A, Dysart M, Leeper K, Saylor W, Huang JY, Graveline A, Taipale J, Hill DE, Vidal M, Melero-Martin JM, Busskamp V, Church GM. Nat Biotechnol. 2021 Apr;39(4):510-519. doi: 10.1038/s41587-020-0742-6. Epub 2020 Nov 30. PubMed 33257861.
Backbone
  Vector backbone: pDONR221
  Backbone manufacturer: Invitrogen
  Vector type: Gateway shuttling vector
Growth in bacteria
  Bacterial resistance: Kanamycin, 50 μg/mL
  Growth temperature: 37°C
  Growth strain: DH5alpha
  Copy number: High Copy
Gene/Insert
  Gene/Insert name: ZNF579 (alt name: Q8NAF0 (Uniprot ID))
  Species: H. sapiens (human)
  Mutation: Last nucleotide of stop codon removed to allow for Gateway C-terminal fusions
  Entrez Gene: ZNF579 (a.k.a. FLJ35453)
  Cloning method: Gateway Cloning
  Sequencing primers: 5′ M13F(-21); 3′ M13R
Terms and licenses: Academic/Nonprofit Terms; Industry Terms: Not Available to Industry
Depositor comments: Harvard generated by gene synthesis
How to cite: pDONR221-ZNF579_isoform2 was a gift from George Church (Addgene plasmid # 101569 ; http://n2t.net/addgene:101569 ; RRID:Addgene_101569)
