[The description below was written by a language model from this plasmid's Addgene catalogue record and pLannotate feature annotations shown in this document.]
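Description:
pDONR221-ZNF579_isoform2 is a Gateway entry clone built on the Invitrogen pDONR221 backbone, carrying the human zinc finger protein ZNF579, a putative transcriptional regulator, as part of the Human TFome Collection of transcription factor open reading frames. The 4,235 nt plasmid is maintained in E. coli through a high-copy ColE1/pUC-type origin and selected with kanamycin via the aph(3')-Ia resistance gene. According to the depositor, the insert was generated by gene synthesis.

The ZNF579 coding sequence, annotated across the first 1,686 nt of the record, sits between the attL1 and attL2 recombination sites, the configuration produced once an ORF has been recombined into a donor vector. These sites allow the ORF to be moved by an LR Clonase reaction into any compatible attR-containing destination vector while preserving orientation and reading frame. The last nucleotide of the stop codon has been removed, so the ORF reads through into attL2 and can be fused to C-terminal tags or reporters supplied by the destination vector. The entry clone has no eukaryotic promoter, so expression depends on the destination vector chosen. The rrnB T1 and T2 terminators upstream of attL1 insulate the insert from read-through transcription from the backbone. A T7 promoter lies just beyond attL2 pointing back toward the insert, and the short lacI and lacZα fragments annotated are backbone remnants. M13 forward and reverse primer sites flank the cassette for sequence verification.

The plasmid serves as a shuttling source for ZNF579 in expression constructs, for instance in transcription factor overexpression studies aimed at cell fate engineering. The name specifies isoform 2, but the record does not describe how this isoform differs from others.
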