Features (pLannotate 1.2.2; 10 found; start..end, strand, type, name):
      1..1686    +  CDS            ZNF579: ZN579_HUMAN - Experimental evidence at protein level: Swiss-Prot protein existence level 1. May be involved in transcriptional regulation. From Homo sapiens (Human).
   1690..1789    -  protein_bind   attL2: mutant version of attL; recombination site for the Gateway® LR reaction LR Clonase™
   1807..1825    -  promoter       T7 promoter: promoter for bacteriophage T7 RNA polymerase
   1959..2768    +  CDS            KanR: aminoglycoside phosphotransferase; aph(3')-Ia; confers resistance to kanamycin in bacteria or G418 (Geneticin®) in eukaryotes
   2915..3503    +  rep_origin     ori: high-copy-number ColE1/pMB1/pBR322/pUC origin of replication
   3686..3778    +  CDS            lacI (fragment): lac repressor; lacI; The lac repressor binds to the lac operator to inhibit transcription in E. coli. This inhibition can be relieved by adding lactose or isopropyl-β-D-thiogalactopyranoside (IPTG).
   3833..3860    -  terminator     rrnB T2 terminator: transcription terminator T2 from the E. coli rrnB gene
   3992..4035    +  terminator     rrnB T1 terminator: Escherichia coli rrnB; transcription terminator T1 from the E. coli rrnB gene
   4082..4118    -  CDS            lacZα (fragment): LacZα fragment of β-galactosidase; lacZ fragment
   4134..4233    +  protein_bind   attL1: mutant version of attL; recombination site for the Gateway® LR reaction LR Clonase™
>Addgene plasmid #101569 | pDONR221-ZNF579_isoform2 | depositor full sequence | sequence record 191599 | Full Sequence
ATGGACCCACAACCACCGCCACCAGCCCAAGGATCACCCCCACACAGAGGAAGAGGAAGAGGAAGAGGCA
GAGGGAGAGGAAGAGGAAGAGGGAGGGGAAGAGGTGGTGCTGGTGCGCCCAGAGCACCTTTGCCATGCCC
TACGTGTGGAAGATTATTCAGATTCCCATATTACCTCAGCAGACACAGATTAAGCCATTCTGGCCTAAGG
CCCCATGCATGCCCTTTGTGCCCGAAGGCTTTCAGGAGGCCTGCCCATTTATCCAGACACCTAAGAGGCC
ATGGGCCCCAACCACCTTTAAGATGTGCTGCCTGCCCCAGGACTTTCCCTGAGCCGGCCCAATTGAGAAG
ACACCTGGCCCAAGAACATGCTGGAGGTGAAGTAGAATTGGCAATAGAAAGAGTAGCAAAAGAGACTGCA
GAGCCAAGCTGGGGACCCCAAGATGAAGGCAGTGAACCCCCTACAACGGCTGCTGCTGGGGCGACTGAAG
AAGAGGCTGTTGCAGCATGGCCAGAGACATGGCCTGCTGGAGAGCCTTCGACTTTAGCGGCACCCACTTC
AGCTGCTGAGCCGAGAGAATCAGAGAGTGAAGAAGCAGAAGCTGGTGCTGCAGAATTAAGGGCTGAATTG
GCTTTAGCAGCTGGAAGACAAGAAGAAAAACAAGTCCTCCTCCAGGCAGACTGGACCCTTTTGTGTTTGA
GGTGCAGAGAAGCTTTTGCAACAAAAGGAGAATTAAAAGCCCACCCCTGCCTGAGGCCTGAAGGTGAACA
AGAAGGAGAAGGAGGCCCCCCGCCCAGGCCAAAGAGACACCAGTGTTCAATATGTTTAAAGGCTTTTGCG
AGGCCGTGGAGCCTATCAAGACACAGGCTTGTCCATTCGACAGACAGACCTTTTGTCTGCCCAGACTGTG
GCCTTGCTTTCAGATTGGCTTCATACCTCAGACAACACAGAAGAGTCCATGGCCCCCTATCCCTTTTGGC
GCCTTTGCCTGCGGCTGGAAAAAAAGATGATAAGGCCAGTGGAGCGAGAAATTCAGCAAAAGGGCCAGAA
GGTGGAGAAGGTGCTGAGTGTGGTGGTGCGAGTGAAGGTGGTGAAGGCCAAAATGGTGGAGATGCAGCGC
CAGCAAGACCCCCGGCTGGAGAACCGAGATTCTGGTGCCCTGAATGTGGAAAAGGTTTCAGAAGAAGGGC
CCATTTAAGACAACATGGTGTAACCCACAGTGGTGCAAGACCTTTCCAGTGTGTGAGATGCCAGAGAGAA
TTTAAGAGATTAGCTGACCTGGCCAGACATGCCCAAGTCCATGCAGGAGGACCTGCACCCCACCCGTGCC
CCAGATGCCCGAGGAGATTTTCCAGAGCATACAGCCTCCTAAGACACCAAAGATGCCACAGAGCTGAATT
AGAAAGGGCAGCTGCTTTACAAGCCCTCCAAGCCCAAGCACCCACATCACCGCCGCCGCCCCCACCCCCT
TTAAAAGCAGAACAAGAGGAAGAAGGCCTCCCTTTACCCCTAGCAAATATAAAAGAAGAACCCCCCAGCC
CTGGCACACCCCCCCAGAGCCCGCCAGCCCCACCTGTTTTTTTAAGTGCATCGTGTTTTGATTCCCAAGA
CCATTCGGCTTTTGAAATGGAAGAAGAAGAAGTAGACAGTAAAGCCCATTTGAGAGGCCTTGGTGGTTTA
GCATCATATACCCAGCTTTCTTGTACAAAGTTGGCATTATAAGAAAGCATTGCTTATCAATTTGTTGCAA
CGAACAGGTCACTATCAGTCAAAATAAAATCATTATTTGCCATCCAGCTGATATCCCCTATAGTGAGTCG
TATTACATGGTCATAGCTGTTTCCTGGCAGCTCTGGCCCGTGTCTCAAAATCTCTGATGTTACATTGCAC
AAGATAAAAATATATCATCATGAACAATAAAACTGTCTGCTTACATAAACAGTAATACAAGGGGTGTTAT
GAGCCATATTCAACGGGAAACGTCGAGGCCGCGATTAAATTCCAACATGGATGCTGATTTATATGGGTAT
AAATGGGCTCGCGATAATGTCGGGCAATCAGGTGCGACAATCTATCGCTTGTATGGGAAGCCCGATGCGC
CAGAGTTGTTTCTGAAACATGGCAAAGGTAGCGTTGCCAATGATGTTACAGATGAGATGGTCAGACTAAA
CTGGCTGACGGAATTTATGCCTCTTCCGACCATCAAGCATTTTATCCGTACTCCTGATGATGCATGGTTA
CTCACCACTGCGATCCCCGGAAAAACAGCATTCCAGGTATTAGAAGAATATCCTGATTCAGGTGAAAATA
TTGTTGATGCGCTGGCAGTGTTCCTGCGCCGGTTGCATTCGATTCCTGTTTGTAATTGTCCTTTTAACAG
CGATCGCGTATTTCGTCTCGCTCAGGCGCAATCACGAATGAATAACGGTTTGGTTGATGCGAGTGATTTT
GATGACGAGCGTAATGGCTGGCCTGTTGAACAAGTCTGGAAAGAAATGCATAAACTTTTGCCATTCTCAC
CGGATTCAGTCGTCACTCATGGTGATTTCTCACTTGATAACCTTATTTTTGACGAGGGGAAATTAATAGG
TTGTATTGATGTTGGACGAGTCGGAATCGCAGACCGATACCAGGATCTTGCCATCCTATGGAACTGCCTC
GGTGAGTTTTCTCCTTCATTACAGAAACGGCTTTTTCAAAAATATGGTATTGATAATCCTGATATGAATA
AATTGCAGTTTCATTTGATGCTCGATGAGTTTTTCTAATCAGAATTGGTTAATTGGTTGTAACACTGGCA
GAGCATTACGCTGACTTGACGGGACGGCGCAAGCTCATGACCAAAATCCCTTAACGTGAGTTACGCGTCG
TTCCACTGAGCGTCAGACCCCGTAGAAAAGATCAAAGGATCTTCTTGAGATCCTTTTTTTCTGCGCGTAA
TCTGCTGCTTGCAAACAAAAAAACCACCGCTACCAGCGGTGGTTTGTTTGCCGGATCAAGAGCTACCAAC
TCTTTTTCCGAAGGTAACTGGCTTCAGCAGAGCGCAGATACCAAATACTGTTCTTCTAGTGTAGCCGTAG
TTAGGCCACCACTTCAAGAACTCTGTAGCACCGCCTACATACCTCGCTCTGCTAATCCTGTTACCAGTGG
CTGCTGCCAGTGGCGATAAGTCGTGTCTTACCGGGTTGGACTCAAGACGATAGTTACCGGATAAGGCGCA
GCGGTCGGGCTGAACGGGGGGTTCGTGCACACAGCCCAGCTTGGAGCGAACGACCTACACCGAACTGAGA
TACCTACAGCGTGAGCTATGAGAAAGCGCCACGCTTCCCGAAGGGAGAAAGGCGGACAGGTATCCGGTAA
GCGGCAGGGTCGGAACAGGAGAGCGCACGAGGGAGCTTCCAGGGGGAAACGCCTGGTATCTTTATAGTCC
TGTCGGGTTTCGCCACCTCTGACTTGAGCGTCGATTTTTGTGATGCTCGTCAGGGGGGCGGAGCCTATGG
AAAAACGCCAGCAACGCGGCCTTTTTACGGTTCCTGGCCTTTTGCTGGCCTTTTGCTCACATGTTCTTTC
CTGCGTTATCCCCTGATTCTGTGGATAACCGTATTACCGCCTTTGAGTGAGCTGATACCGCTCGCCGCAG
CCGAACGACCGAGCGCAGCGAGTCAGTGAGCGAGGAAGCGGAAGAGCGCCCAATACGCAAACCGCCTCTC
CCCGCGCGTTGGCCGATTCATTAATGCAGCTGGCACGACAGGTTTCCCGACTGGAAAGCGGGCAGTGAGC
GCAACGCAATTAATACGCGTACCGCTAGCCAGGAAGAGTTTGTAGAAACGCAAAAAGGCCATCCGTCAGG
ATGGCCTTCTGCTTAGTTTGATGCCTGGCAGTTTATGGCGGGCGTCCTGCCCGCCACCCTCCGGGCCGTT
GCTTCACAACGTTCAAATCCGCTCCCGGCGGATTTGTCCTACTCAGGAGAGCGTTCACCGACAAACAACA
GATAAAACGAAAGGCCCAGTCTTCCGACTGAGCCTTTCGTTTTATTTGATGCCTGGCAGTTCCCTACTCT
CGCGTTAACGCTAGCATGGATGTTTTCCCAGTCACGACGTTGTAAAACGACGGCCAGTCTTAAGCTCGGG
CCCCAAATAATGATTTTATTTTGACTGATAGTGACCTGTTCGTTGCAACAAATTGATGAGCAATGCTTTT
TTATAATGCCAACTTTGTACAAAAAAGCAGGCTTA
