>Addgene plasmid #101569 | pDONR221-ZNF579_isoform2 | depositor partial sequence | sequence record 191600 | insert
ATGGACCCACAACCACCGCCACCAGCCCAAGGATCACCCCCACACAGAGGAAGAGGAAGAGGAAGAGGCA
GAGGGAGAGGAAGAGGAAGAGGGAGGGGAAGAGGTGGTGCTGGTGCGCCCAGAGCACCTTTGCCATGCCC
TACGTGTGGAAGATTATTCAGATTCCCATATTACCTCAGCAGACACAGATTAAGCCATTCTGGCCTAAGG
CCCCATGCATGCCCTTTGTGCCCGAAGGCTTTCAGGAGGCCTGCCCATTTATCCAGACACCTAAGAGGCC
ATGGGCCCCAACCACCTTTAAGATGTGCTGCCTGCCCCAGGACTTTCCCTGAGCCGGCCCAATTGAGAAG
ACACCTGGCCCAAGAACATGCTGGAGGTGAAGTAGAATTGGCAATAGAAAGAGTAGCAAAAGAGACTGCA
GAGCCAAGCTGGGGACCCCAAGATGAAGGCAGTGAACCCCCTACAACGGCTGCTGCTGGGGCGACTGAAG
AAGAGGCTGTTGCAGCATGGCCAGAGACATGGCCTGCTGGAGAGCCTTCGACTTTAGCGGCACCCACTTC
AGCTGCTGAGCCGAGAGAATCAGAGAGTGAAGAAGCAGAAGCTGGTGCTGCAGAATTAAGGGCTGAATTG
GCTTTAGCAGCTGGAAGACAAGAAGAAAAACAAGTCCTCCTCCAGGCAGACTGGACCCTTTTGTGTTTGA
GGTGCAGAGAAGCTTTTGCAACAAAAGGAGAATTAAAAGCCCACCCCTGCCTGAGGCCTGAAGGTGAACA
AGAAGGAGAAGGAGGCCCCCCGCCCAGGCCAAAGAGACACCAGTGTTCAATATGTTTAAAGGCTTTTGCG
AGGCCGTGGAGCCTATCAAGACACAGGCTTGTCCATTCGACAGACAGACCTTTTGTCTGCCCAGACTGTG
GCCTTGCTTTCAGATTGGCTTCATACCTCAGACAACACAGAAGAGTCCATGGCCCCCTATCCCTTTTGGC
GCCTTTGCCTGCGGCTGGAAAAAAAGATGATAAGGCCAGTGGAGCGAGAAATTCAGCAAAAGGGCCAGAA
GGTGGAGAAGGTGCTGAGTGTGGTGGTGCGAGTGAAGGTGGTGAAGGCCAAAATGGTGGAGATGCAGCGC
CAGCAAGACCCCCGGCTGGAGAACCGAGATTCTGGTGCCCTGAATGTGGAAAAGGTTTCAGAAGAAGGGC
CCATTTAAGACAACATGGTGTAACCCACAGTGGTGCAAGACCTTTCCAGTGTGTGAGATGCCAGAGAGAA
TTTAAGAGATTAGCTGACCTGGCCAGACATGCCCAAGTCCATGCAGGAGGACCTGCACCCCACCCGTGCC
CCAGATGCCCGAGGAGATTTTCCAGAGCATACAGCCTCCTAAGACACCAAAGATGCCACAGAGCTGAATT
AGAAAGGGCAGCTGCTTTACAAGCCCTCCAAGCCCAAGCACCCACATCACCGCCGCCGCCCCCACCCCCT
TTAAAAGCAGAACAAGAGGAAGAAGGCCTCCCTTTACCCCTAGCAAATATAAAAGAAGAACCCCCCAGCC
CTGGCACACCCCCCCAGAGCCCGCCAGCCCCACCTGTTTTTTTAAGTGCATCGTGTTTTGATTCCCAAGA
CCATTCGGCTTTTGAAATGGAAGAAGAAGAAGTAGACAGTAAAGCCCATTTGAGAGGCCTTGGTGGTTTA
GCATCATA
